Addgene plasmid #166155: pDONR221-ATP6V1B2
Purpose: Gateway entry vector for N. furzeri ATP6V1B2
Depositing lab: Daniel Jarosz. Depositing organization: Stanford University. Publication: Tissue-specific landscape of protein aggregation and quality control in an aging vertebrate. Chen YR, Harel I, Singh PP, Ziv I, Moses E, Goshtchevsky U, Machado BE, Brunet A, Jarosz DF. Dev Cell. 2024 Jul 22;59(14):1892-1911.e13. doi: 10.1016/j.devcel.2024.04.014. Epub 2024 May 28. PubMed 38810654.
Backbone
  Vector backbone: pDONR221
  Vector type: Gateway Entry Vector
Growth in bacteria
  Bacterial resistance: Kanamycin, 50 μg/mL
  Growth temperature: 37°C
  Growth strain: DH5alpha
  Copy number: High Copy
Gene/Insert
  Gene/Insert name: ATP6V1B2
  Species: N. furzeri
  Insert size (bp): 1509
  Cloning method: Gateway Cloning
Terms and licenses: Academic/Nonprofit Terms; Industry Terms: Not Available to Industry
Depositor comments: Stopless entry clone. Please visit https://doi.org/10.1101/2022.02.26.482120 for bioRxiv preprint. Also see Harel and Chen et al. 2024 (https://doi.org/10.1016/j.celrep.2023.112787)
How to cite: pDONR221-ATP6V1B2 was a gift from Daniel Jarosz (Addgene plasmid # 166155 ; http://n2t.net/addgene:166155 ; RRID:Addgene_166155)
