[The description below was written by a language model from this plasmid's Addgene catalogue record and pLannotate feature annotations shown in this document.]
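Description:
pDONR221-ATP6V1B2 is a Gateway entry clone built on the pDONR221 backbone, carrying the coding sequence for ATP6V1B2 from the turquoise killifish Nothobranchius furzeri. The sequenced plasmid is about 4.1 kb and is propagated in E. coli as a high-copy plasmid through a ColE1/pUC-type origin, with selection by a kanamycin resistance gene (aminoglycoside phosphotransferase). Upstream of the cloning region sit the rrnB T1 and T2 transcription terminators, which shield the insert from read-through transcription originating in the backbone. Short lacI and lacZα fragments and a T7 promoter next to attL2 were also annotated and appear to be backbone remnants with no stated role. The vector has no promoter intended to express the insert in a target host, so it serves as a shuttle rather than an expression construct.

The insert, recorded as 1509 bp, lies between attL1 and attL2, the recombination sites produced by BP cloning and used in the LR Clonase reaction. The annotation matched the open reading frame by homology to the bovine V-ATPase B2 subunit. This protein is a non-catalytic component of the peripheral V1 complex of the vacuolar proton ATPase, which acidifies intracellular compartments. The depositor describes it as a stopless entry clone, meaning the native stop codon is omitted. After LR transfer into a destination vector, the coding sequence can therefore be read through attL2-derived sequence into a C-terminal tag or reporter supplied by that vector. The construct is one of a set of killifish entry clones associated with work on tissue-specific protein aggregation and quality control during vertebrate aging. Its practical use is as a source for moving the killifish ATP6V1B2 sequence into expression vectors of choice.
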