Features (pLannotate 1.2.2; 10 found; start..end, strand, type, name):
    121..213     +  CDS            lacI (fragment): lac repressor; lacI; The lac repressor binds to the lac operator to inhibit transcription in E. coli. This inhibition can be relieved by adding lactose or isopropyl-β-D-thiogalactopyranoside (IPTG).
    268..295     -  terminator     rrnB T2 terminator: transcription terminator T2 from the E. coli rrnB gene
    427..470     +  terminator     rrnB T1 terminator: Escherichia coli rrnB; transcription terminator T1 from the E. coli rrnB gene
    517..553     -  CDS            lacZα (fragment): LacZα fragment of β-galactosidase; lacZ fragment
    569..668     +  protein_bind   attL1: mutant version of attL; recombination site for the Gateway® LR reaction LR Clonase™
    716..2188    +  CDS            ATP6V1B2: VATB2_BOVIN - Also known as ATP6B2. Experimental evidence at protein level: Swiss-Prot protein existence level 1. Non-catalytic subunit of the V1 complex of vacuolar(H+)- ATPase (V-ATPase), a multisubunit enzyme composed of a peripheral complex (V1) that hydrolyzes ATP and a membrane integral complex (V0) that translocates protons (By similarity). V-ATPase is responsible for acidifying and maintaining the pH of intracellular compartments and in some cell types, is targeted to the plasma membrane, where it is responsible for acidifying the extracellular environment (By similarity). In renal int
   2198..2297    -  protein_bind   attL2: mutant version of attL; recombination site for the Gateway® LR reaction LR Clonase™
   2315..2333    -  promoter       T7 promoter: promoter for bacteriophage T7 RNA polymerase
   2467..3276    +  CDS            KanR: aminoglycoside phosphotransferase; aph(3')-Ia; confers resistance to kanamycin in bacteria or G418 (Geneticin®) in eukaryotes
   3423..4011    +  rep_origin     ori: high-copy-number ColE1/pMB1/pBR322/pUC origin of replication
>Addgene plasmid #166155 | pDONR221-ATP6V1B2 | addgene full sequence | sequence record 328990 | Addgene NGS Result
CTTTCCTGCGTTATCCCCTGATTCTGTGGATAACCGTATTACCGCCTTTGAGTGAGCTGATACCGCTCGC
CGCAGCCGAACGACCGAGCGCAGCGAGTCAGTGAGCGAGGAAGCGGAAGAGCGCCCAATACGCAAACCGC
CTCTCCCCGCGCGTTGGCCGATTCATTAATGCAGCTGGCACGACAGGTTTCCCGACTGGAAAGCGGGCAG
TGAGCGCAACGCAATTAATACGCGTACCGCTAGCCAGGAAGAGTTTGTAGAAACGCAAAAAGGCCATCCG
TCAGGATGGCCTTCTGCTTAGTTTGATGCCTGGCAGTTTATGGCGGGCGTCCTGCCCGCCACCCTCCGGG
CCGTTGCTTCACAACGTTCAAATCCGCTCCCGGCGGATTTGTCCTACTCAGGAGAGCGTTCACCGACAAA
CAACAGATAAAACGAAAGGCCCAGTCTTCCGACTGAGCCTTTCGTTTTATTTGATGCCTGGCAGTTCCCT
ACTCTCGCGTTAACGCTAGCATGGATGTTTTCCCAGTCACGACGTTGTAAAACGACGGCCAGTCTTAAGC
TCGGGCCCCAAATAATGATTTTATTTTGACTGATAGTGACCTGTTCGTTGCAACAAATTGATGAGCAATG
CTTTTTTATAATGCCAACTTTGTACAAAAAAGCAGGCTTCGAAGGAGATAACAAAATGATGGCAACACTG
GTGGCAAACAGAAATGTGGATATCAACGGTTTGGCAGCCGCTGCGAGGACACACACTCAAGCTGTGACCA
GGAATTACATATCTCAGCCCAGGCTAACATACTCCACCGTGTCGGGAGTAAACGGGCCCCTGGTGATCTT
GGATAACGTAAAGTTTCCCAGATATGCTGAGATTGTTCATCTGACTCTGCCAGACGGCACCAGGAGGAGT
GGGCAGGTCCTGGAGGTGATTGGCAGCAAAGCAGTCGTCCAGGTGTTTGAGGGAACGTCGGGCATTGATG
CCAAGAAGACCGCCTGTGAGTTTACGGGTGACATCCTGCGTACGCCGGTGTCGGAGGACATGTTGGGTCG
AGTCTTCAACGGTTCTGGGAAGCCCATCGACCGTGGGCCCTGTGTCCTGGCTGAGGACTACTTGGACATC
ATGGGTCAGCCAATCAATCCTCAGTGCCGCATCTACCCTGAGGAGATGATCCAGACTGGCATCTCGGCCA
TCGACGGCATGAACAGCATCGCCAGAGGACAGAAGATCCCCATCTTCTCTGCTGCTGGTTTACCCCACAA
CGAGATCGCTGCTCAGATCTGCCGCCAGGCCGGCCTCGTGCAGAAATCCAAGGACGTGATGGACTACAGC
GCCGAGAACTTCGCCATCGTCTTTGCTGCCATGGGAGTCAACATGGAAACGGCTCGCTTCTTTAAATCCG
ACTTTGAGGAAAACGGCTCCATGGACAACGTCTGCCTTTTCCTGAATCTGGCCAACGACCCCACCATCGA
GCGCATCATTACGCCCCGCCTGGCCCTGACGACAGCTGAGTACCTGGCCTACCAGTGTGAGAAACACGTG
CTGGTCATCCTGACGGACATGAGCTCCTACGCCGAAGCTCTGAGAGAGGTCTCTGCTGCCCGGGAGGAAG
TACCCGGCCGTAGAGGTTTTCCAGGTTACATGTACACCGATCTGGCCACCATCTACGAGCGTGCGGGCCG
AGTGGAGGGCAGAAACGGCTCCATCACCCAGATCCCCATCCTCACCATGCCCAACGATGATATCACTCAT
CCCATTCCCGATCTCACTGGGTACATCACAGAGGGTCAGGTCTACGTTGACCGACAGCTGCACAACAGAC
AGATTTACCCCCCCATTAACGTGCTGCCTTCCCTGTCTCGTCTGATGAAGTCTGCCATCGGTGAAGGGAT
GACCAGGAAGGACCACGCCGATGTGTCCAACCAGCTGTACGCCTGCTACGCCATTGGTAAGGACGTCCAG
GCCATGAAGGCTGTGGTTGGAGAAGAGGCCCTGACCTCAGATGACCTGCTCTACCTGGAGTTCCTGCAGA
AGTTTGAGAAGAATTTTATTGCCCAGGGTCCCTATGACAACAGGACCGTCTATGAAACCCTGGACATCGG
ATGGCAGCTACTGCGAATCTTCCCCAAGGAGATGCTCAAGAGGATTCCTCAGAGCACTCTGGCTGAGTTC
TACCCCAGGGATTCCTCCGCCCGCCAGACCCAGCTTTCTTGTACAAAGTTGGCATTATAAGAAAGCATTG
CTTATCAATTTGTTGCAACGAACAGGTCACTATCAGTCAAAATAAAATCATTATTTGCCATCCAGCTGAT
ATCCCCTATAGTGAGTCGTATTACATGGTCATAGCTGTTTCCTGGCAGCTCTGGCCCGTGTCTCAAAATC
TCTGATGTTACATTGCACAAGATAAAAATATATCATCATGAACAATAAAACTGTCTGCTTACATAAACAG
TAATACAAGGGGTGTTATGAGCCATATTCAACGGGAAACGTCGAGGCCGCGATTAAATTCCAACATGGAT
GCTGATTTATATGGGTATAAATGGGCTCGCGATAATGTCGGGCAATCAGGTGCGACAATCTATCGCTTGT
ATGGGAAGCCCGATGCGCCAGAGTTGTTTCTGAAACATGGCAAAGGTAGCGTTGCCAATGATGTTACAGA
TGAGATGGTCAGACTAAACTGGCTGACGGAATTTATGCCTCTTCCGACCATCAAGCATTTTATCCGTACT
CCTGATGATGCATGGTTACTCACCACTGCGATCCCCGGAAAAACAGCATTCCAGGTATTAGAAGAATATC
CTGATTCAGGTGAAAATATTGTTGATGCGCTGGCAGTGTTCCTGCGCCGGTTGCATTCGATTCCTGTTTG
TAATTGTCCTTTTAACAGCGATCGCGTATTTCGTCTCGCTCAGGCGCAATCACGAATGAATAACGGTTTG
GTTGATGCGAGTGATTTTGATGACGAGCGTAATGGCTGGCCTGTTGAACAAGTCTGGAAAGAAATGCATA
AACTTTTGCCATTCTCACCGGATTCAGTCGTCACTCATGGTGATTTCTCACTTGATAACCTTATTTTTGA
CGAGGGGAAATTAATAGGTTGTATTGATGTTGGACGAGTCGGAATCGCAGACCGATACCAGGATCTTGCC
ATCCTATGGAACTGCCTCGGTGAGTTTTCTCCTTCATTACAGAAACGGCTTTTTCAAAAATATGGTATTG
ATAATCCTGATATGAATAAATTGCAGTTTCATTTGATGCTCGATGAGTTTTTCTAATCAGAATTGGTTAA
TTGGTTGTAACACTGGCAGAGCATTACGCTGACTTGACGGGACGGCGCAAGCTCATGACCAAAATCCCTT
AACGTGAGTTACGCGTCGTTCCACTGAGCGTCAGACCCCGTAGAAAAGATCAAAGGATCTTCTTGAGATC
CTTTTTTTCTGCGCGTAATCTGCTGCTTGCAAACAAAAAAACCACCGCTACCAGCGGTGGTTTGTTTGCC
GGATCAAGAGCTACCAACTCTTTTTCCGAAGGTAACTGGCTTCAGCAGAGCGCAGATACCAAATACTGTT
CTTCTAGTGTAGCCGTAGTTAGGCCACCACTTCAAGAACTCTGTAGCACCGCCTACATACCTCGCTCTGC
TAATCCTGTTACCAGTGGCTGCTGCCAGTGGCGATAAGTCGTGTCTTACCGGGTTGGACTCAAGACGATA
GTTACCGGATAAGGCGCAGCGGTCGGGCTGAACGGGGGGTTCGTGCACACAGCCCAGCTTGGAGCGAACG
ACCTACACCGAACTGAGATACCTACAGCGTGAGCTATGAGAAAGCGCCACGCTTCCCGAAGGGAGAAAGG
CGGACAGGTATCCGGTAAGCGGCAGGGTCGGAACAGGAGAGCGCACGAGGGAGCTTCCAGGGGGAAACGC
CTGGTATCTTTATAGTCCTGTCGGGTTTCGCCACCTCTGACTTGAGCGTCGATTTTTGTGATGCTCGTCA
GGGGGGCGGAGCCTATGGAAAAACGCCAGCAACGCGGCCTTTTTACGGTTCCTGGCCTTTTGCTGGCCTT
TTGCTCACATGTT
